Addgene plasmid #64106: pHAGE-TO-dCas9-GFP
Purpose: Expression of Sp dCas9-GFP in mammalian cells
Depositing lab: Thoru Pederson. Depositing organization: University of Massachusetts, Worcester. Publication: Multicolor CRISPR labeling of chromosomal loci in human cells. Ma H, Naseri A, Reyes-Gutierrez P, Wolfe SA, Zhang S, Pederson T. Proc Natl Acad Sci U S A. 2015 Mar 10;112(10):3002-7. doi: 10.1073/pnas.1420024112. Epub 2015 Feb 23. PubMed 25713381.
Backbone
  Vector backbone: pHAGE-DEST
  Backbone size w/o insert (bp): 6000
  Total vector size (bp): 11546
  Vector type: Mammalian Expression, Lentiviral, CRISPR
Growth in bacteria
  Bacterial resistance: Ampicillin, 100 μg/mL
  Growth temperature: 37°C
  Growth strain: Stbl3
  Copy number: High Copy
Gene/Insert
  Gene/Insert name: Sp dCas9
  Species: Synthetic
  Insert size (bp): 4101
  Promoter: CMV-TO
  Tag / fusion protein: sfGFP (C terminal on insert)
  Cloning method: Restriction Enzyme; 5′ cloning site EcoRI (not destroyed); 3′ cloning site XbaI (not destroyed)
  Sequencing primers: 5′ cgaaggaatagaagaagaaggtgga; 3′ CCAAAGGGAGATCCGACTCG
Terms and licenses: Academic/Nonprofit Terms; Industry Terms: Not Available to Industry
How to cite: pHAGE-TO-dCas9-GFP was a gift from Thoru Pederson (Addgene plasmid # 64106 ; http://n2t.net/addgene:64106 ; RRID:Addgene_64106)
