[The description below was written by a language model from this plasmid's Addgene catalogue record and pLannotate feature annotations shown in this document.]
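Description:
pHAGE-TO-dCas9-GFP is an HIV-1-based lentiviral expression plasmid of about 11.5 kb, built on the pHAGE-DEST backbone, for producing a fluorescent, nuclease-dead Streptococcus pyogenes Cas9 in mammalian cells. It is maintained in E. coli through a high-copy ColE1/pUC-type origin and an ampicillin resistance (β-lactamase) gene. The transfer cassette is flanked by a truncated 5' LTR and a self-inactivating ΔU3 3' LTR. Between them lie the Ψ packaging signal with a short gag fragment, the Rev response element for Rev-dependent export of the genomic RNA, and the cPPT/CTS element that aids nuclear import. No mammalian selection marker is annotated or listed, so transduced cells would presumably be identified by their GFP signal.

The payload is driven by the "CMV-TO" promoter. In the feature table this appears as the CMV immediate-early enhancer and promoter followed directly by two short tet operator matches, an arrangement that allows Tet repressor-dependent, tetracycline/doxycycline-relievable control in cells expressing TetR and otherwise gives constitutive expression. Downstream is the 4.1 kb Cas9 coding sequence, which the annotation software labels simply as Cas9 but the catalogue record identifies as catalytically inactive dCas9. It is fused at its C terminus to superfolder GFP and followed by a WPRE to enhance transcript expression. Nuclear localisation signals are not annotated, and the record does not state them. The plasmid carries no guide RNA cassette, so guides must be supplied separately. According to the associated publication, the construct serves CRISPR-based imaging, in which guide RNA-directed dCas9-GFP marks specific chromosomal loci in human cells as one colour of a multicolour labelling scheme.
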