Features (pLannotate 1.2.2; 27 found; start..end, strand, type, name):
    377..634     +  LTR            5' LTR (truncated): truncated 5' long terminal repeat (LTR) from HIV-1
    681..806     +  misc_feature   HIV-1 Ψ: packaging signal of human immunodeficiency virus type 1
    790..1128    +  CDS            HIV-1 gag (fragment): gag protein from human immunodeficiency virus 1; gag
   1303..1536    +  misc_feature   RRE: The Rev response element (RRE) of HIV-1 allows for Rev-dependent mRNA export from the nucleus to the cytoplasm.
   1913..2013    +  CDS            Rev (fragment): human immunodeficiency virus 1 (HIV-1) Rev protein; rev; enhances nuclear export of unspliced and incompletely spliced viral mRNAs
   2058..2175    +  misc_feature   cPPT/CTS: central polypurine tract and central termination sequence of HIV-1
   2299..2602    +  enhancer       CMV enhancer: human cytomegalovirus immediate early enhancer
   2603..2806    +  promoter       CMV promoter: human cytomegalovirus (CMV) immediate early promoter
   2808..2827    +  promoter       PLtetO-1 promoter (fragment): modified phage lambda PL promoter with tet operator sites (Lutz and Bujard, 1997)
   2829..2848    +  promoter       PLtetO-1 promoter (fragment): modified phage lambda PL promoter with tet operator sites (Lutz and Bujard, 1997)
   2856..2889    +  promoter       TRE3GV promoter (fragment): 3rd-generation Tet-responsive promoter that can be activated by binding of Tet-On® 3G, optimized for retroviral and lentiviral vectors
   3025..7125    +  CDS            Cas9: Cas9 (Csn1) endonuclease from the Streptococcus pyogenes Type II CRISPR/Cas system generates RNA-guided double strand breaks in DNA
   7177..7890    +  CDS            superfolder GFP: GFP variant that folds robustly even when fused to poorly folded proteins (Pédelacq et al., 2006)
   7942..8530    +  misc_feature   WPRE: woodchuck hepatitis virus posttranscriptional regulatory element
   8538..8603    +  CDS            nef (fragment): NEF_HV1Z2 - Experimental evidence at protein level: Swiss-Prot protein existence level 1. Extracellular Nef protein targets CD4(+) T-lymphocytes for apoptosis by interacting with CXCR4 surface receptors. From Human immunodeficiency virus type 1 group M subtype D (isolate Z2/CDC-Z34) (HIV-1).
   8605..8838    +  LTR            3' LTR (ΔU3): self-inactivating 3' long terminal repeat (LTR) from HIV-1
   9043..9147    +  promoter       AmpR promoter: bla
   9148..10008   +  CDS            AmpR: β-lactamase; bla; confers resistance to ampicillin, carbenicillin, and related antibiotics
  10179..10767   +  rep_origin     ori: high-copy-number ColE1/pMB1/pBR322/pUC origin of replication
  10950..11004   +  CDS            lacI (fragment): lac repressor; lacI; The lac repressor binds to the lac operator to inhibit transcription in E. coli. This inhibition can be relieved by adding lactose or isopropyl-β-D-thiogalactopyranoside (IPTG).
  11010..11103   +  rep_origin     SV40 ori (fragment): SV40 origin of replication
  11128..11165   +  CDS            lacI (fragment): lac repressor; lacI; The lac repressor binds to the lac operator to inhibit transcription in E. coli. This inhibition can be relieved by adding lactose or isopropyl-β-D-thiogalactopyranoside (IPTG).
  11178..11199   +  protein_bind   CAP binding site: CAP binding activates transcription in the presence of cAMP. E. coli catabolite activator protein
  11214..11244   +  promoter       lac promoter: promoter for the E. coli lac operon
  11248..11270   +  protein_bind   lac operator (fragment): The lac repressor binds to the lac operator to inhibit transcription in E. coli. This inhibition can be relieved by adding lactose or isopropyl-β-D-thiogalactopyranoside (IPTG). lac repressor encoded by lacI
  11302..11385   +  polyA_signal   SV40 poly(A) signal (fragment): SV40 polyadenylation signal
  11552..329     +  CDS            nef (fragment) (across the origin): NEF_HV1BR - Experimental evidence at protein level: Swiss-Prot protein existence level 1. Extracellular Nef protein targets CD4(+) T-lymphocytes for apoptosis by interacting with CXCR4 surface receptors (PubMed:14990729). From Human immunodeficiency virus type 1 group M subtype B (isolate BRU/LAI) (HIV-1).
>Addgene plasmid #64106 | pHAGE-TO-dCas9-GFP | depositor full sequence | sequence record 107420 | pHAGE-TO-dCas9-GFP sequence 11552 bps
TGGAAGGGCTAATTCACTCCCAAAGAAGACAAGATATCCTTGATCTGTGGATCTACCACACACAAGGCTA
CTTCCCTGATTAGCAGAACTACACACCAGGGCCAGGGGTCAGATATCCACTGACCTTTGGATGGTGCTAC
AAGCTAGTACCAGTTGAGCCAGATAAGGTAGAAGAGGCCAATAAAGGAGAGAACACCAGCTTGTTACACC
CTGTGAGCCTGCATGGGATGGATGACCCGGAGAGAGAAGTGTTAGAGTGGAGGTTTGACAGCCGCCTAGC
ATTTCATCACGTGGCCCGAGAGCTGCATCCGGAGTACTTCAAGAACTGCTGATATCGAGCTTGCTACAAG
GGACTTTCCGCTGGGGACTTTCCAGGGAGGCGTGGCCTGGGCGGGACTGGGGAGTGGCGAGCCCTCAGAT
CCTGCATATAAGCAGCTGCTTTTTGCCTGTACTGGGTCTCTCTGGTTAGACCAGATCTGAGCCTGGGAGC
TCTCTGGCTAACTAGGGAACCCACTGCTTAAGCCTCAATAAAGCTTGCCTTGAGTGCTTCAAGTAGTGTG
TGCCCGTCTGTTGTGTGACTCTGGTAACTAGAGATCCCTCAGACCCTTTTAGTCAGTGTGGAAAATCTCT
AGCAGTGGCGCCCGAACAGGGACTTGAAAGCGAAAGGGAAACCAGAGGAGCTCTCTCGACGCAGGACTCG
GCTTGCTGAAGCGCGCACGGCAAGAGGCGAGGGGCGGCGACTGGTGAGTACGCCAAAAATTTTGACTAGC
GGAGGCTAGAAGGAGAGAGATGGGTGCGAGAGCGTCAGTATTAAGCGGGGGAGAATTAGATCGCGATGGG
AAAAAATTCGGTTAAGGCCAGGGGGAAAGAAAAAATATAAATTAAAACATATAGTATGGGCAAGCAGGGA
GCTAGAACGATTCGCAGTTAATCCTGGCCTGTTAGAAACATCAGAAGGCTGTAGACAAATACTGGGACAG
CTACAACCATCCCTTCAGACAGGATCAGAAGAACTTAGATCATTATATAATACAGTAGCAACCCTCTATT
GTGTGCATCAAAGGATAGAGATAAAAGACACCAAGGAAGCTTTAGACAAGATAGAGGAAGAGCAAAACAA
AAGTAAGACCACCGCACAGCAAGCGGCCGGCCGCTGATCTTCAGACCTGGAGGAGGAGATATGAGGGACA
ATTGGAGAAGTGAATTATATAAATATAAAGTAGTAAAAATTGAACCATTAGGAGTAGCACCCACCAAGGC
AAAGAGAAGAGTGGTGCAGAGAGAAAAAAGAGCAGTGGGAATAGGAGCTTTGTTCCTTGGGTTCTTGGGA
GCAGCAGGAAGCACTATGGGCGCAGCGTCAATGACGCTGACGGTACAGGCCAGACAATTATTGTCTGGTA
TAGTGCAGCAGCAGAACAATTTGCTGAGGGCTATTGAGGCGCAACAGCATCTGTTGCAACTCACAGTCTG
GGGCATCAAGCAGCTCCAGGCAAGAATCCTGGCTGTGGAAAGATACCTAAAGGATCAACAGCTCCTGGGG
ATTTGGGGTTGCTCTGGAAAACTCATTTGCACCACTGCTGTGCCTTGGAATGCTAGTTGGAGTAATAAAT
CTCTGGAACAGATTTGGAATCACACGACCTGGATGGAGTGGGACAGAGAAATTAACAATTACACAAGCTT
AATACACTCCTTAATTGAAGAATCGCAAAACCAGCAAGAAAAGAATGAACAAGAATTATTGGAATTAGAT
AAATGGGCAAGTTTGTGGAATTGGTTTAACATAACAAATTGGCTGTGGTATATAAAATTATTCATAATGA
TAGTAGGAGGCTTGGTAGGTTTAAGAATAGTTTTTGCTGTACTTTCTATAGTGAATAGAGTTAGGCAGGG
ATATTCACCATTATCGTTTCAGACCCACCTCCCAACCCCGAGGGGACCCGACAGGCCCGAAGGAATAGAA
GAAGAAGGTGGAGAGAGAGACAGAGACAGATCCATTCGATTAGTGAACGGATCTCGACGGTATCGCCGAA
TTGACAAATGGCAGTATTCATCCACAATTTTAAAAGAAAAGGGGGGATTGGGGGGTACAGTGCAGGGGAA
AGAATAGTAGACATAATAGCAACAGACATACAAACTAAAGAATTACAAAAACAAATTACAAAAATTCAAA
ATTTTCGGGTTTATTACAGGGACAGCAGAGATCCAGTTTGGACTAGCGATGCTAGCTGATGCGGGCCCTA
GTTATTAATAGTAATCAATTACGGGGTCATTAGTTCATAGCCCATATATGGAGTTCCGCGTTACATAACT
TACGGTAAATGGCCCGCCTGGCTGACCGCCCAACGACCCCCGCCCATTGACGTCAATAATGACGTATGTT
CCCATAGTAACGCCAATAGGGACTTTCCATTGACGTCAATGGGTGGAGTATTTACGGTAAACTGCCCACT
TGGCAGTACATCAAGTGTATCATATGCCAAGTACGCCCCCTATTGACGTCAATGACGGTAAATGGCCCGC
CTGGCATTATGCCCAGTACATGACCTTATGGGACTTTCCTACTTGGCAGTACATCTACGTATTAGTCATC
GCTATTACCATGGTGATGCGGTTTTGGCAGTACATCAATGGGCGTGGATAGCGGTTTGACTCACGGGGAT
TTCCAAGTCTCCACCCCATTGACGTCAATGGGAGTTTGTTTTGGCACCAAAATCAACGGGACTTTCCAAA
ATGTCGTAACAACTCCGCCCCATTGACGCAAATGGGCGGTAGGCGTGTACGGTGGGAGGTCTATATAAGC
AGAGCTCTCCCTATCAGTGATAGAGATCTCCCTATCAGTGATAGAGATCGTCGACGAGCTCGTTTAGTGA
ACCGTCAGATCGCCTGGAGACGCCATCCACGCTGTTTTGACCTCCATAGAAGACACCGGGACCGATCCAG
CCTACCGGTTAAGGTGAACGCGTGCAGGCTGGCGCCACCATGGCCCCTAAAAAGAAACGCAAGGTCGAAT
TCGGAAGCGGAAGCGACAAGAAGTACTCCATTGGGCTCGCTATCGGTACCAACAGCGTCGGCTGGGCCGT
CATTACGGACGAGTACAAGGTGCCGAGCAAAAAATTCAAAGTTCTGGGCAATACCGATCGCCACAGCATA
AAGAAGAACCTCATTGGAGCCCTCCTGTTCGACTCCGGGGAGACGGCCGAAGCCACGCGGCTCAAAAGAA
CAGCACGGCGCAGATATACCCGCAGAAAGAATCGGATCTGCTACCTGCAGGAGATCTTTAGTAATGAGAT
GGCTAAGGTGGATGACTCTTTCTTCCATAGGCTGGAGGAGTCCTTTTTGGTGGAGGAGGATAAAAAGCAC
GAGCGCCACCCAATCTTTGGCAATATCGTGGACGAGGTGGCGTACCATGAAAAGTACCCAACCATATATC
ATCTGAGGAAGAAGCTGGTAGACAGTACTGATAAGGCTGACTTGCGGTTGATCTATCTCGCGCTGGCGCA
CATGATCAAATTTCGGGGACACTTCCTCATCGAGGGGGACCTGAACCCAGACAACAGCGATGTCGACAAA
CTCTTTATCCAACTGGTTCAGACTTACAATCAGCTTTTCGAGGAGAACCCGATCAACGCATCCGGCGTTG
ACGCCAAAGCAATCCTGAGCGCTAGGCTGTCCAAATCCCGGCGGCTCGAAAACCTCATCGCACAGCTCCC
TGGGGAGAAGAAGAACGGCCTGTTTGGTAATCTTATCGCCCTGTCACTCGGGCTGACCCCCAACTTTAAA
TCTAACTTCGACCTGGCCGAAGATGCCAAGCTGCAACTGAGCAAAGACACCTACGATGATGATCTCGACA
ATCTGCTGGCCCAGATCGGCGACCAGTACGCAGACCTTTTTTTGGCGGCAAAGAACCTGTCAGACGCCAT
TCTGCTGAGTGATATTCTGCGAGTGAACACGGAGATCACCAAAGCTCCGCTGAGCGCTAGTATGATCAAG
CGCTATGATGAGCACCACCAAGACTTGACTTTGCTGAAGGCCCTTGTCAGACAGCAACTGCCTGAGAAGT
ACAAGGAAATTTTCTTCGATCAGTCTAAAAATGGCTACGCCGGATACATTGACGGCGGAGCAAGCCAGGA
GGAATTTTACAAATTTATTAAGCCCATCTTGGAAAAAATGGACGGCACCGAGGAGCTGCTGGTAAAGCTG
AACAGAGAAGATCTGTTGCGCAAACAGCGCACTTTCGACAATGGAAGCATCCCCCACCAGATTCACCTGG
GCGAACTGCACGCTATCCTCAGGCGGCAAGAGGATTTCTACCCCTTTTTGAAAGATAACAGGGAAAAGAT
TGAGAAAATCCTCACATTTCGGATACCCTACTATGTAGGCCCCCTCGCTCGGGGAAATTCCAGATTCGCG
TGGATGACTCGCAAATCAGAAGAGACCATCACTCCCTGGAACTTCGAGGAAGTCGTGGATAAGGGGGCCT
CTGCCCAGTCCTTCATCGAAAGGATGACTAACTTTGATAAAAATCTGCCTAACGAAAAGGTGCTTCCTAA
ACACTCTCTGCTGTACGAGTACTTCACAGTTTATAACGAGCTCACCAAGGTCAAATACGTCACAGAAGGG
ATGAGAAAGCCAGCATTCCTGTCTGGAGAGCAGAAGAAAGCTATCGTGGACCTCCTCTTCAAGACGAACC
GGAAAGTTACCGTGAAACAGCTCAAAGAAGACTATTTCAAAAAGATTGAATGTTTCGACTCTGTTGAAAT
CAGCGGAGTGGAGGATCGCTTCAACGCATCCCTGGGAACGTATCACGATCTCCTGAAAATCATTAAAGAC
AAGGACTTCCTGGACAATGAGGAGAACGAGGACATTCTTGAGGACATTGTCCTCACCCTTACGTTGTTTG
AAGATAGGGAGATGATTGAAGAACGCTTGAAAACTTACGCTCATCTCTTCGACGACAAAGTCATGAAACA
GCTCAAGAGACGCCGATATACAGGATGGGGGCGGCTGTCAAGAAAACTGATCAATGGCATCCGAGACAAG
CAGAGTGGAAAGACAATCCTGGATTTTCTTAAGTCCGATGGATTTGCCAACCGGAACTTCATGCAGTTGA
TCCATGATGACTCTCTCACCTTTAAGGAGGACATCCAGAAAGCACAAGTTTCTGGCCAGGGGGACAGTCT
TCACGAGCACATCGCTAATCTTGCAGGTAGCCCAGCTATCAAAAAGGGAATACTGCAGACCGTTAAGGTC
GTGGATGAACTCGTCAAAGTAATGGGAAGGCATAAGCCCGAGAATATCGTTATCGAGATGGCCCGAGAGA
ACCAAACTACCCAGAAGGGACAGAAGAACAGTAGGGAAAGGATGAAGAGGATTGAAGAGGGTATAAAAGA
ACTGGGGTCCCAAATCCTTAAGGAACACCCAGTTGAAAACACCCAGCTTCAGAATGAGAAGCTCTACCTG
TACTACCTGCAGAACGGCAGGGACATGTACGTGGATCAGGAACTGGACATCAACCGGTTGTCCGACTACG
ACGTGGATGCTATCGTGCCCCAAAGCTTTCTCAAAGATGATTCTATTGATAATAAAGTGTTGACAAGATC
CGATAAAAATAGAGGGAAGAGTGATAACGTCCCCTCAGAAGAAGTTGTCAAGAAAATGAAAAATTATTGG
CGGCAGCTGCTGAACGCCAAACTGATCACACAACGGAAGTTCGATAATCTGACTAAGGCTGAACGAGGTG
GCCTGTCTGAGTTGGATAAAGCCGGCTTCATCAAAAGGCAGCTTGTTGAGACACGCCAGATCACCAAGCA
CGTGGCCCAAATTCTCGATTCACGCATGAACACCAAGTACGATGAAAATGACAAACTGATTCGAGAGGTG
AAAGTTATTACTCTGAAGTCTAAGCTGGTCTCAGATTTCAGAAAGGACTTTCAGTTTTATAAGGTGAGAG
AGATCAACAATTACCACCATGCGCATGATGCCTACCTGAATGCAGTGGTAGGCACTGCACTTATCAAAAA
ATATCCCAAGCTGGAATCTGAATTTGTTTACGGAGACTATAAAGTGTACGATGTTAGGAAAATGATCGCA
AAGTCTGAGCAGGAAATAGGCAAGGCCACCGCTAAGTACTTCTTTTACAGCAATATTATGAATTTTTTCA
AGACCGAGATTACACTGGCCAATGGAGAGATTCGGAAGCGACCACTTATCGAAACAAACGGAGAAACAGG
AGAAATCGTGTGGGACAAGGGTAGGGATTTCGCGACAGTCCGCAAGGTCCTGTCCATGCCGCAGGTGAAC
ATCGTTAAAAAGACCGAAGTACAGACCGGAGGCTTCTCCAAGGAAAGTATCCTCCCGAAAAGGAACAGCG
ACAAGCTGATCGCACGCAAAAAAGATTGGGACCCCAAGAAATACGGCGGATTCGATTCTCCTACAGTCGC
TTACAGTGTACTGGTTGTGGCCAAAGTGGAGAAAGGGAAGTCTAAAAAACTCAAAAGCGTCAAGGAACTG
CTGGGCATCACAATCATGGAGCGATCCAGCTTCGAGAAAAACCCCATCGACTTTCTCGAAGCGAAAGGAT
ATAAAGAGGTCAAAAAAGACCTCATCATTAAGCTGCCCAAGTACTCTCTCTTTGAGCTTGAAAACGGCCG
GAAACGAATGCTCGCTAGTGCGGGCGAGCTGCAGAAAGGTAACGAGCTGGCACTGCCCTCTAAATACGTT
AATTTCTTGTATCTGGCCAGCCACTATGAAAAGCTCAAAGGGTCTCCCGAAGATAATGAGCAGAAGCAGC
TGTTCGTGGAACAACACAAACACTACCTTGATGAGATCATCGAGCAAATAAGCGAGTTCTCCAAAAGAGT
GATCCTCGCCGACGCTAACCTCGATAAGGTGCTTTCTGCTTACAATAAGCACAGGGATAAGCCCATCAGG
GAGCAGGCAGAAAACATTATCCACTTGTTTACTCTGACCAACTTGGGCGCGCCTGCAGCCTTCAAGTACT
TCGACACCACCATAGACAGAAAGCGGTACACCTCTACAAAGGAGGTCCTGGACGCCACACTGATTCATCA
GTCAATTACGGGGCTCTATGAAACAAGAATCGACCTCTCTCAGCTCGGTGGAGACGGCTCTACTAGTGGC
TCTCCCAAGAAGAAGAGGAAGGTAGGATCCGGAAGTATGCGTAAAGGCGAAGAGCTGTTCACTGGTGTCG
TCCCTATTCTGGTGGAACTGGATGGTGATGTCAACGGTCATAAGTTTTCCGTGCGTGGCGAGGGTGAAGG
TGACGCAACTAATGGTAAACTGACGCTGAAGTTCATCTGTACTACTGGTAAACTGCCGGTACCTTGGCCG
ACTCTGGTAACGACGCTGACTTATGGTGTTCAGTGCTTTGCTCGTTATCCGGACCATATGAAGCAGCATG
ACTTCTTCAAGTCCGCCATGCCGGAAGGCTATGTGCAGGAACGCACGATTTCCTTTAAGGATGACGGCAC
GTACAAAACGCGTGCGGAAGTGAAATTTGAAGGCGATACCCTGGTAAACCGCATTGAGCTGAAAGGCATT
GACTTTAAAGAAGACGGCAATATCCTGGGCCATAAGCTGGAATACAATTTTAACAGCCACAATGTTTACA
TCACCGCCGATAAACAAAAAAATGGCATTAAAGCGAATTTTAAAATTCGCCACAACGTGGAGGATGGCAG
CGTGCAGCTGGCTGATCACTACCAGCAAAACACTCCAATCGGTGATGGTCCTGTTCTGCTGCCAGACAAT
CACTATCTGAGCACGCAAAGCGTTCTGTCTAAAGATCCGAACGAGAAACGCGATCATATGGTTCTGCTGG
AGTTCGTAACCGCAGCGGGCATCACGCATGGTATGGATGAACTGTACAAATCTGGCGGCCGCTCTGGCAT
CGATGGGAGCCTCGAGTAGGGTAATCTAGATAATCAACCTCTGGATTACAAAATTTGTGAAAGATTGACT
GGTATTCTTAACTATGTTGCTCCTTTTACGCTATGTGGATACGCTGCTTTAATGCCTTTGTATCATGCTA
TTGCTTCCCGTATGGCTTTCATTTTCTCCTCCTTGTATAAATCCTGGTTGCTGTCTCTTTATGAGGAGTT
GTGGCCCGTTGTCAGGCAACGTGGCGTGGTGTGCACTGTGTTTGCTGACGCAACCCCCACTGGTTGGGGC
ATTGCCACCACCTGTCAGCTCCTTTCCGGGACTTTCGCTTTCCCCCTCCCTATTGCCACGGCGGAACTCA
TCGCCGCCTGCCTTGCCCGCTGCTGGACAGGGGCTCGGCTGTTGGGCACTGACAATTCCGTGGTGTTGTC
GGGGAAATCATCGTCCTTTCCTTGGCTGCTCGCCTGTGTTGCCACCTGGATTCTGCGCGGGACGTCCTTC
TGCTACGTCCCTTCGGCCCTCAATCCAGCGGACCTTCCTTCCCGCGGCCTGCTGCCGGCTCTGCGGCCTC
TTCCGCGTCTTCGCCTTCGCCCTCAGACGAGTCGGATCTCCCTTTGGGCCGCCTCCCCGCCTGAGATCCT
TTAAGACCAATGACTTACAAGGCAGCTGTAGATCTTAGCCACTTTTTAAAAGAAAAGGGGGGACTGGAAG
GGCTAATTCACTCCCAACGAAGACAAGATCTGCTTTTTGCTTGTACTGGGTCTCTCTGGTTAGACCAGAT
CTGAGCCTGGGAGCTCTCTGGCTAACTAGGGAACCCACTGCTTAAGCCTCAATAAAGCTTGCCTTGAGTG
CTTCAAGTAGTGTGTGCCCGTCTGTTGTGTGACTCTGGTAACTAGAGATCCCTCAGACCCTTTTAGTCAG
TGTGGAAAATCTCTAGCAGTAGTAGTTCATGTCATCTTATTATTCAGTATTTATAACTTGCAAAGAAATG
AATATCAGAGAGTGAGAGGCCCGGGTTAATTAAGGAAAGGGCTAGATCATTCTTGAAGACGAAAGGGCCT
CGTGATACGCCTATTTTTATAGGTTAATGTCATGATAATAATGGTTTCTTAGACGTCAGGTGGCACTTTT
CGGGGAAATGTGCGCGGAACCCCTATTTGTTTATTTTTCTAAATACATTCAAATATGTATCCGCTCATGA
GACAATAACCCTGATAAATGCTTCAATAATATTGAAAAAGGAAGAGTATGAGTATTCAACATTTCCGTGT
CGCCCTTATTCCCTTTTTTGCGGCATTTTGCCTTCCTGTTTTTGCTCACCCAGAAACGCTGGTGAAAGTA
AAAGATGCTGAAGATCAGTTGGGTGCACGAGTGGGTTACATCGAACTGGATCTCAACAGCGGTAAGATCC
TTGAGAGTTTTCGCCCCGAAGAACGTTTTCCAATGATGAGCACTTTTAAAGTTCTGCTATGTGGCGCGGT
ATTATCCCGTGTTGACGCCGGGCAAGAGCAACTCGGTCGCCGCATACACTATTCTCAGAATGACTTGGTT
GAGTACTCACCAGTCACAGAAAAGCATCTTACGGATGGCATGACAGTAAGAGAATTATGCAGTGCTGCCA
TAACCATGAGTGATAACACTGCGGCCAACTTACTTCTGACAACGATCGGAGGACCGAAGGAGCTAACCGC
TTTTTTGCACAACATGGGGGATCATGTAACTCGCCTTGATCGTTGGGAACCGGAGCTGAATGAAGCCATA
CCAAACGACGAGCGTGACACCACGATGCCTGTAGCAATGGCAACAACGTTGCGCAAACTATTAACTGGCG
AACTACTTACTCTAGCTTCCCGGCAACAATTAATAGACTGGATGGAGGCGGATAAAGTTGCAGGACCACT
TCTGCGCTCGGCCCTTCCGGCTGGCTGGTTTATTGCTGATAAATCTGGAGCCGGTGAGCGTGGGTCTCGC
GGTATCATTGCAGCACTGGGGCCAGATGGTAAGCCCTCCCGTATCGTAGTTATCTACACGACGGGGAGTC
AGGCAACTATGGATGAACGAAATAGACAGATCGCTGAGATAGGTGCCTCACTGATTAAGCATTGGTAACT
GTCAGACCAAGTTTACTCATATATACTTTAGATTGATTTAAAACTTCATTTTTAATTTAAAAGGATCTAG
GTGAAGATCCTTTTTGATAATCTCATGACCAAAATCCCTTAACGTGAGTTTTCGTTCCACTGAGCGTCAG
ACCCCGTAGAAAAGATCAAAGGATCTTCTTGAGATCCTTTTTTTCTGCGCGTAATCTGCTGCTTGCAAAC
AAAAAAACCACCGCTACCAGCGGTGGTTTGTTTGCCGGATCAAGAGCTACCAACTCTTTTTCCGAAGGTA
ACTGGCTTCAGCAGAGCGCAGATACCAAATACTGTTCTTCTAGTGTAGCCGTAGTTAGGCCACCACTTCA
AGAACTCTGTAGCACCGCCTACATACCTCGCTCTGCTAATCCTGTTACCAGTGGCTGCTGCCAGTGGCGA
TAAGTCGTGTCTTACCGGGTTGGACTCAAGACGATAGTTACCGGATAAGGCGCAGCGGTCGGGCTGAACG
GGGGGTTCGTGCACACAGCCCAGCTTGGAGCGAACGACCTACACCGAACTGAGATACCTACAGCGTGAGC
TATGAGAAAGCGCCACGCTTCCCGAAGGGAGAAAGGCGGACAGGTATCCGGTAAGCGGCAGGGTCGGAAC
AGGAGAGCGCACGAGGGAGCTTCCAGGGGGAAACGCCTGGTATCTTTATAGTCCTGTCGGGTTTCGCCAC
CTCTGACTTGAGCGTCGATTTTTGTGATGCTCGTCAGGGGGGCGGAGCCTATGGAAAAACGCCAGCAACG
CGGCCTTTTTACGGTTCCTGGCCTTTTGCTGGCCTTTTGCTCACATGTTCTTTCCTGCGTTATCCCCTGA
TTCTGTGGATAACCGTATTACCGCCTTTGAGTGAGCTGATACCGCTCGCCGCAGCCGAACGACCGAGCGC
AGCGAGTCAGTGAGCGAGGAAGCGGAAGAGCGCCCAATACGCAAACCGCCTCTCCCCGCGCGTTGGCCGA
TTCATTAATGCAGCAAGCTCATGGCTGACTAATTTTTTTTATTTATGCAGAGGCCGAGGCCGCCTCGGCC
TCTGAGCTATTCCAGAAGTAGTGAGGAGGCTTTTTTGGAGGCCTAGGCTTTTGCAAAAAGCTCCCCGTGG
CACGACAGGTTTCCCGACTGGAAAGCGGGCAGTGAGCGCAACGCAATTAATGTGAGTTAGCTCACTCATT
AGGCACCCCAGGCTTTACACTTTATGCTTCCGGCTCGTATGTTGTGTGGAATTGTGAGCGGATAACAATT
TCACACAGGAAACAGCTATGACATGATTACGAATTTCACAAATAAAGCATTTTTTTCACTGCATTCTAGT
TGTGGTTTGTCCAAACTCATCAATGTATCTTATCATGTCTGGATCAACTGGATAACTCAAGCTAACCAAA
ATCATCCCAAACTTCCCACCCCATACCCTATTACCACTGCCAATTACCTGTGGTTTCATTTACTCTAAAC
CTGTGATTCCTCTGAATTATTTTCATTTTAAAGAAATTGTATTTGTTAAATATGTACTACAAACTTAGTA
GT
