>Addgene plasmid #64106 | pHAGE-TO-dCas9-GFP | addgene partial sequence | sequence record 110336 | CMV-F 5'-CGCAAATGGGCGGTAGGCGTG-3'
TATCAGTGATAGAGATCTCCCTATCAGTGATAGAGATCGTCGACGAGCTCGTTTAGTGAACCGTCAGATC
GCCTGGAGACGCCATCCACGCTGTTTTGACCTCCATAGAAGACACCGGGACCGATCCAGCCTACCGGTTA
AGGTGAACGCGTGCAGGCTGGCGCCACCATGGCCCCTAAAAAGAAACGCAAGGTCGAATTCGGAAGCGGA
AGCGACAAGAAGTACTCCATTGGGCTCGCTATCGGTACCAACAGCGTCGGCTGGGCCGTCATTACGGACG
AGTACAAGGTGCCGAGCAAAAAATTCAAAGTTCTGGGCAATACCGATCGCCACAGCATAAAGAAGAACCT
CATTGGAGCCCTCCTGTTCGACTCCGGGGAGACGGCCGAAGCCACGCGGCTCAAAAGAACAGCACGGCGC
AGATATACCCGCAGAAAGAATCGGATCTGCTACCTGCAGGAGATCTTTAGTAATGAGATGGCTAAGGTGG
ATGACTCTTTCTTCCATAGGCTGGAGGAGTCCTTTTTGGTGGAGGAGGATAAAAAGCACGAGCGCCACCC
AATCTTTGGCAATATCGTGGACGAGGTGGCGTACCATGAAAAGTACCCAACCATATATCATCTGAGGAAG
AAGCTGGTAGACAGTACTGATAAGGCTGACTTGCGGTTGATCTATCTCGCGCTGGCGCACATGATCAAAT
TTCGGGGACACTTCCTCATCGAGGGGGACCTGAACCCAGACAACAGCGATGTCGACAAACTCTTTATCCA
ACTGGTTCAGACTTACAATCAGCTTTTCGAGGAGAACCCGATCAACGCATCCGGCGTTGACGCCAAAGCA
ATCCTGAGCGCTAGGC
