>Addgene plasmid #64106 | pHAGE-TO-dCas9-GFP | addgene partial sequence | sequence record 111109 | WPRE-R 5'-CATAGCGTAAAAGGAGCAACA-3'
ATCCAGAGGTTGATTATCTAGATTACCCTACTCGAGGCTCCCATCGATGCCAGAGCGGCCGCCAGATTTG
TACAGTTCATCCATACCATGCGTGATGCCCGCTGCGGTTACGAACTCCAGCAGAACCATATGATCGCGTT
TCTCGTTCGGATCTTTAGACAGAACGCTTTGCGTGCTCAGATAGTGATTGTCTGGCAGCAGAACAGGACC
ATCACCGATTGGAGTGTTTTGCTGGTAGTGATCAGCCAGCTGCACGCTGCCATCCTCCACGTTGTGGCGA
ATTTTAAAATTCGCTTTAATGCCATTTTTTTGTTTATCGGCGGTGATGTAAACATTGTGGCTGTTAAAAT
TGTATTCCAGCTTATGGCCCAGGATATTGCCGTCTTCTTTAAAGTCAATGCCTTTCAGCTCAATGCGGTT
TACCAGGGTATCGCCTTCAAATTTCACTTCCGCACGCGTTTTGTACGTGCCGTCATCCTTAAAGGAAATC
GTGCGTTCCTGCACATAGCCTTCCGGCATGGCGGACTTGAAGAAGTCATGCTGCTTCATATGGTCCGGAT
AACGAGCAAAGCACTGAACACCATAAGTCAGCGTCGTTACCAGAGTCGGCCAAGGTACCGGCAGTTTACC
AGTAGTACAGATGAACTTCAGCGTCAGTTTACCATTAGTTGCGTCACCTTCACCCTCGCCACGCACGGAA
AACTTATGACCGTTGACATCACCATCCAGTTCCACCAGAATAGGGACGACACCAGTGAACAGCTCTTCGC
CTTTACGCATACTTCCGGATCCTACCTTCCTCTTCTTCTTGGGAGAGCCACTAGTAGAGCCGTCTCCACC
GAGCTGAGAGAGGTCGATTCTTGTTTCATAGAGCCCCGTAATTGACTGATGAATCAG
